Addgene plasmid #207545: SNAP-LC3 HRD
Purpose: Homologous recombination donor to integrate a SNAP-Tag at the endogenous LC3 locus in human cells
Depositing lab: Jens Schmidt. Depositing organization: Michigan State University. Publication: Quantitative analysis of autophagy reveals the role of ATG9 and ATG2 in autophagosome formation. Broadbent DG, Barnaba C, Perez GI, Schmidt JC. J Cell Biol. 2023 Jul 3;222(7):e202210078. doi: 10.1083/jcb.202210078. Epub 2023 Apr 28. PubMed 37115157.
Backbone
  Vector backbone: pFastBac dual
  Backbone size w/o insert (bp): 5500
  Total vector size (bp): 9000
  Vector type: Mammalian Expression
  Selectable markers: Puromycin
Growth in bacteria
  Bacterial resistance: Ampicillin, 100 μg/mL
  Growth temperature: 37°C
  Growth strain: DH5alpha
  Copy number: High Copy
Gene/Insert
  Gene/Insert name: SNAPtag with internal PuroR cassette flanked by human LC3B locus sequences
  Species: H. sapiens (human), Synthetic
  Promoter: Endogenous
  Tag / fusion protein: SNAPtag (N terminal on insert)
  Cloning method: Gibson Cloning
  Sequencing primers: 5′ GCTTTAAAAAACCTCCCACACCTC; 3′ AAA CCA CAA CTA GAA TGC AGT GA
Terms and licenses: Academic/Nonprofit Terms; Industry Terms: Not Available to Industry
How to cite: SNAP-LC3 HRD was a gift from Jens Schmidt (Addgene plasmid # 207545 ; http://n2t.net/addgene:207545 ; RRID:Addgene_207545)
