[The description below was written by a language model from this plasmid's Addgene catalogue record and pLannotate feature annotations shown in this document.]
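Description:
SNAP-LC3 HRD is a homologous recombination donor plasmid used for genome editing in human cells, designed to place a SNAP-tag at the N-terminus of LC3B (MAP1LC3B) at its endogenous locus. It is built in the pFastBac Dual backbone, which here serves only as a cloning scaffold. The baculovirus-related elements (polyhedrin and p10 promoters, Tn7L/Tn7R transposition ends, gentamicin resistance gene, HSV TK and SV40 poly(A) signals) are backbone carry-over rather than functional parts of the design. The plasmid is propagated in E. coli through a high-copy ColE1/pUC-type origin with ampicillin selection, and it also carries an f1 origin. The catalogue gives a total size of about 9 kb, whereas the sequenced record is 7,833 nt, a discrepancy the record does not explain.

The payload was assembled by Gibson cloning and is flanked by human LC3B locus sequences that act as homology arms, only a short LC3B coding fragment of which is annotated. In reading order it contains a 3xFLAG epitope, a loxP-flanked selection cassette, the SNAP-tag coding sequence, a TEV protease site and the start of LC3B. The selection cassette sits in the reverse orientation and consists of an SV40 enhancer/early promoter, the puromycin N-acetyltransferase gene and a synthetic poly(A) signal. It allows edited cells to be enriched with puromycin. Cre recombinase can then excise the cassette, presumably leaving a single loxP site that joins 3xFLAG to the SNAP-tag, although the record does not spell out the reading frame. No exogenous promoter drives the fusion, so expression comes from the endogenous LC3B promoter at native levels. SNAP-tag bonds covalently to benzylguanine-derivatised ligands, and the associated study applied such endogenously tagged proteins to quantitative analysis of autophagosome formation.
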