Features (pLannotate 1.2.2; 25 found; start..end, strand, type, name):
    286..337     -  misc_feature   bom (fragment): basis of mobility region from pBR322
    405..629     -  mobile_element Tn7R: mini-Tn7 element (right end of the Tn7 transposon) Tn7
    696..1229    -  CDS            GmR: gentamycin acetyltransferase; aacC1; confers resistance to gentamycin
   1418..1446    -  promoter       Pc promoter: intI1 (promoter lies within the coding sequence); class 1 integron promoter
   1424..1783    -  CDS            YPR2_ECOLX (fragment): Protein predicted: Swiss-Prot protein existence level 4. From Escherichia coli.
   1954..2002    -  polyA_signal   HSV TK poly(A) signal: herpes simplex virus thymidine kinase polyadenylation signal (Cole and Stacy, 1985)
   2138..2247    -  promoter       p10 promoter: baculovirus promoter for expression in insect cells
   2271..2362    +  promoter       polyhedrin promoter: polh from Autographa californica; promoter for the baculovirus polyhedrin gene
   2515..2598    +  CDS            large T antigen (fragment): large T antigen from SV40 (simian virus 40)
   3091..3156    +  CDS            3xFLAG: three tandem FLAG® epitope tags, followed by an enterokinase cleavage site
   3157..3190    -  protein_bind   loxP: Cre-mediated recombination occurs in the 8-bp core sequence (GCATACAT). Cre recombinase
   3197..3245    -  polyA_signal   poly(A) signal: synthetic polyadenylation signal
   3246..3845    -  CDS            PuroR: puromycin N-acetyltransferase; pac from Streptomyces alboniger; confers resistance to puromycin
   3852..4168    -  promoter       SV40 promoter: SV40 enhancer and early promoter
   4175..4208    -  protein_bind   loxP: Cre-mediated recombination occurs in the 8-bp core sequence (GCATACAT). Cre recombinase
   4217..4759    +  CDS            SNAP-tag®: human O6-alkylguanine-DNA-alkyltransferase variant that forms covalent bonds with benzylguanine derivatives fast-reacting variant, optimized for mammalian expression
   4772..4792    +  CDS            TEV site: tobacco etch virus (TEV) protease recognition and cleavage site
   4817..4853    +  CDS            LC3B (fragment): human LC3 protein; MAP1LC3B; Atg8 family member found on autophagosomes
   5217..5351    +  polyA_signal   SV40 poly(A) signal: SV40 polyadenylation signal
   5380..5545    -  mobile_element Tn7L: mini-Tn7 element (left end of the Tn7 transposon) Tn7
   5708..5724    +  CDS            lacZα (fragment): LacZα fragment of β-galactosidase; lacZ fragment
   5729..6183    +  rep_origin     f1 ori (sequence partly withheld): f1 bacteriophage origin of replication; arrow indicates direction of (+) strand synthesis
   6209..6313    +  promoter       AmpR promoter: bla
   6314..7174    +  CDS            AmpR: β-lactamase; bla; confers resistance to ampicillin, carbenicillin, and related antibiotics
   7345..100     +  rep_origin     ori (across the origin): high-copy-number ColE1/pMB1/pBR322/pUC origin of replication
>Addgene plasmid #207545 | SNAP-LC3 HRD | addgene full sequence | sequence record 430987 | Addgene NGS Result
GGGAAACGCCTGGTATCTTTATAGTCCTGTCGGGTTTCGCCACCTCTGACTTGAGCGTCGATTTTTGTGA
TGCTCGTCAGGGGGGCGGAGCCTATGGAAAAACGCCAGCAACGCGGCCTTTTTACGGTTCCTGGCCTTTT
GCTGGCCTTTTGCTCACATGTTCTTTCCTGCGTTATCCCCTGATTCTGTGGATAACCGTATTACCGCCTT
TGAGTGAGCTGATACCGCTCGCCGCAGCCGAACGACCGAGCGCAGCGAGTCAGTGAGCGAGGAAGCGGAA
GAGCGCCTGATGCGGTATTTTCTCCTTACGCATCTGTGCGGTATTTCACACCGCATAGACCAGCCGCGTA
ACCTGGCAAAATCGGTTACGGTTGAGTAATAAATGGATGCCCTGCGTAAGCGGGTGTGGGCGGACAATAA
AGTCTTAAACTGAACAAAATAGATCTAAACTATGACAATAAAGTCTTAAACTAGACAGAATAGTTGTAAA
CTGAAATCAGTCCAGTTATGCTGTGAAAAAGCATACTGGACTTTTGTTATGGCTAAAGCAAACTCTTCAT
TTTCTGAAGTGCAAATTGCCCGTCGTATTAAAGAGGGGCGTGGCCAAGGGCATGGTAAAGACTATATTCG
CGGCGTTGTGACAATTTACCGAACAACTCCGCGGCCGGGAAGCCGATCTCGGCTTGAACGAATTGTTAGG
TGGCGGTACTTGGGTCGATATCAAAGTGCATCACTTCTTCCCGTATGCCCAACTTTGTATAGAGAGCCAC
TGCGGGATCGTCACCGTAATCTGCTTGCACGTAGATCACATAAGCACCAAGCGCGTTGGCCTCATGCTTG
AGGAGATTGATGAGCGCGGTGGCAATGCCCTGCCTCCGGTGCTCGCCGGAGACTGCGAGATCATAGATAT
AGATCTCACTACGCGGCTGCTCAAACTTGGGCAGAACGTAAGCCGCGAGAGCGCCAACAACCGCTTCTTG
GTCGAAGGCAGCAAGCGCGATGAATGTCTTACTACGGAGCAAGTTCCCGAGGTAATCGGAGTCCGGCTGA
TGTTGGGAGTAGGTGGCTACGTCTCCGAACTCACGACCGAAAAGATCAAGAGCAGCCCGCATGGATTTGA
CTTGGTCAGGGCCGAGCCTACATGTGCGAATGATGCCCATACTTGAGCCACCTAACTTTGTTTTAGGGCG
ACTGCCCTGCTGCGTAACATCGTTGCTGCTGCGTAACATCGTTGCTGCTCCATAACATCAAACATCGACC
CACGGCGTAACGCGCTTGCTGCTTGGATGCCCGAGGCATAGACTGTACAAAAAAACAGTCATAACAAGCC
ATGAAAACCGCCACTGCGCCGTTACCACCGCTGCGTTCGGTCAAGGTTCTGGACCAGTTGCGTGAGCGCA
TACGCTACTTGCATTACAGTTTACGAACCGAACAGGCTTATGTCAACTGGGTTCGTGCCTTCATCCGTTT
CCACGGTGTGCGTCACCCGGCAACCTTGGGCAGCAGCGAAGTCGAGGCATTTCTGTCCTGGCTGGCGAAC
GAGCGCAAGGTTTCGGTCTCCACGCATCGTCAGGCATTGGCGGCCTTGCTGTTCTTCTACGGCAAGGTGC
TGTGCACGGATCTGCCCTTGCTTCAGGAGATCGGTAGACCTCGGCCGTCGCGGCGCTTGCCGGTGGTGCT
GACCCCGGATGAAGTGGTTCGCATCCTCGGTTTTCTGGAAGGCGAGCATCGTTTGTTCGCCCAGGACTCT
AGCTATAGTTCTAGTGGTTGGCTACGTACCCGTAGTGGCTATGGCAGGGCTTGCCGCCCCGACGTTGGCT
GCGAGCCCTGGGCCTTCACCCGAACTTGGGGGTTGGGGTGGGGAAAAGGAAGAAACGCGGGCGTATTGGT
CCCAATGGGGTCTCGGTGGGGTATCGACAGAGTGCCAGCCCTGGGACCGAACCCCGCGTTTATGAACAAA
CGACCCAACACCCGTGCGTTTTATTCTGTCTTTTTATTGCCGTCATAGCGCGGGTTCCTTCCGGTATTGT
CTCCTTCCGTGTTTCAGTTAGCCTCCCCCATCTCCCGGTACCGCATGCTATGCATCAGCTGCTAGCACCA
TGGCTCGAGATCCCGGGTGATCAAGTCTTCGTCGAGTGATTGTAAATAAAATGTAATTTACAGTATAGTA
TTTTAATTAATATACAAATGATTTGATAATAATTCTTATTTAACTATAATATATTGTGTTGGGTTGAATT
AAAGGTCCGTATACTCCGGAATATTAATAGATCATGGAGATAATTAAAATGATAACCATCTCGCAAATAA
ATAAGTATTTTACTGTTTTCGTAACAGTTTTGTAATAAAAAAACCTATAAATATTCCGGATTATTCATAC
CGTCCCACCATCGGGCGCGGATCCCGGTCCGAAGCGCGCGGAATTCAAAGGCCTACGTCGACGAGCTCAC
TAGTCGCGGCCGCTTTCGAATCTAGAGCCTGCAGTCTCGACAAGCTTGTCGAGAAGTACTAGAGGATCAT
AATCAGCCATACCACATTTGTAGAGGTTTTACTTGCTTTAAAAAACCTCCCACACCTCCCCCTGAACCTG
AAACATAAAATGAATGCAATTGTTGTTGTTGCCCCGGGACACCCCGCCTGTGGCTCAGCCTCCCCCGCCC
CGCGCTGCCATCTCCTCAGGGCCGGGCAGCAGGCTCCCGAGCGCCCACAGACCCGGGGTGCGGCCCAGCC
CACAACCGTCACCTCAGGGGCCTCAGGCGCCCAGCGGTGCTGGGCGGGGCTGGGGCACGACCGGGAGCAT
GCGCAGAGCGCGCGTTTCGCCCATCGCGCACGCGCACACACCTGCTCCGCCCCCACGCTGCGTGCCGCTG
CTGGGTTCCGCCACGCCCGTCATGGCGGCGGCCCCGGCCGGCTCTGGCCCCGCCCCTCGGTGACGCGTCG
CGAGTCACCTGACCAGGCTGCGGGCTGAGGAGATACAAGGGAAGTGGCTATCGCCAGAGTCGGATTCGCC
GCCGCAGCAGCCGCCGCCCCCGGGAGCCGCCGGGACCCTCGCGTCGTCGCCGCCGCCGCCGCCCAGATCC
CTGCACCATGGACTACAAAGACCATGACGGTGATTATAAAGATCATGATATCGATTACAAGGATGACGAT
GACAAGATAACTTCGTATAATGTATGCTATACGAAGTTATAAGCTTCACACAAAAAACCAACACACAGAT
GTAATGAAAATAAAGATATTTTATTTCAGGCACCGGGCTTGCGGGTCATGCACCAGGTGCGCGGTCCTTC
GGGCACCTCGACGTCGGCGGTGACGGTGAAGCCGAGCCGCTCGTAGAAGGGGAGGTTGCGGGGCGCGGAG
GTCTCCAGGAAGGCGGGCACCCCGGCGCGCTCGGCCGCCTCCACTCCGGGGAGCACGACGGCGCTGCCCA
GACCCTTGCCCTGGTGGTCGGGCGAGACGCCGACGGTGGCCAGGAACCACGCGGGCTCCTTGGGCCGGTG
CGGCGCCAGGAGGCCTTCCATCTGTTGCTGCGCGGCCAGCCGGGAACCGCTCAACTCGGCCATGCGCGGG
CCGATCTCGGCGAACACCGCCCCCGCTTCGACGCTCTCCGGCGTGGTCCAGACCGCCACCGCGGCGCCGT
CGTCCGCGACCCACACCTTGCCGATGTCGAGCCCGACGCGCGTGAGGAAGAGTTCTTGCAGCTCGGTGAC
CCGCTCGATGTGGCGGTCCGGATCGACGGTGTGGCGCGTGGCGGGGTAGTCGGCGAACGCGGCGGCGAGG
GTGCGTACGGCCCTGGGGACGTCGTCGCGGGTGGCGAGGCGCACCGTGGGCTTGTACTCGGTCATGAGCT
TTTTGCAAAAGCCTAGGCCTCCAAAAAAGCCTCCTCACTACTTCTGGAATAGCTCAGAGGCCGAGGCGGC
CTCGGCCTCTGCATAAATAAAAAAAATTAGTCAGCCATGGGGCGGAGAATGGGCGGAACTGGGCGGAGTT
AGGGGCGGGATGGGCGGAGTTAGGGGCGGGACTATGGTTGCTGACTAATTGAGATGCATGCTTTGCATAC
TTCTGCCTGCTGGGGAGCCTGGGGACTTTCCACACCTGGTTGCTGACTAATTGAGATGCATGCTTTGCAT
ACTTCTGCCTGCTGGGGAGCCTGGGGACTTTCCACACCGGATCCATAACTTCGTATAATGTATGCTATAC
GAAGTTATCCGGTACCGACAAAGACTGCGAAATGAAGCGCACCACCCTGGATAGCCCTCTGGGCAAGCTG
GAACTGTCTGGGTGCGAACAGGGCCTGCACCGTATCATCTTCCTGGGCAAAGGAACATCTGCCGCCGACG
CCGTGGAAGTGCCTGCCCCAGCCGCCGTGCTGGGCGGACCAGAGCCACTGATGCAGGCCACCGCCTGGCT
CAACGCCTACTTTCACCAGCCTGAGGCCATCGAGGAGTTCCCTGTGCCAGCCCTGCACCACCCAGTGTTC
CAGCAGGAGAGCTTTACCCGCCAGGTGCTGTGGAAACTGCTGAAAGTGGTGAAGTTCGGAGAGGTCATCA
GCTACAGCCACCTGGCCGCCCTGGCCGGCAATCCCGCCGCCACCGCCGCCGTGAAAACCGCCCTGAGCGG
AAATCCCGTGCCCATTCTGATCCCCTGCCACCGGGTGGTGCAGGGCGACCTGGACGTGGGGGGCTACGAG
GGCGGGCTCGCCGTGAAAGAGTGGCTGCTGGCCCACGAGGGCCACAGACTGGGCAAGCCTGGGCTGGGTG
AGCCAACCACTGAGGATCTGTACTTTCAGAGCGATAACGCGATCGCTTCCGGTACCCCGTCGGAGAAGAC
CTTCAAGCAGCGCCGCACCTTCGGTGAGTGTCGCCGCGAGGGCGGCGGGTGCGGCGGGGCCGGGGTCCGA
GCTGTGGAGGGCGGCAGGGCCTGGGACGCCGTGAGGGGTCGGGGCCGAGCCGGGAGGCCGAGCGGGGCCG
GTGGCTGCCGGCCGGCGGGGCCGAGGGATGCGGGGCCCGGGGCCCCGTGAGGGACCCAGGCCGGGACCGA
GCCGGGAGGGCCAGGGGCTGGTCTGGGCCGGGGCGGCCTGCGGACCTCTCGGAGGCCTGGGAGGAGGCAG
CCGGCGGAGGGCGGGCGGGGGCCGGTGCGCTCGGGGCCCCGGGCCTGCTGAATCACCCCGCGCCCTCCGC
GGCGGGGTGCCTGCCGTACCCCGGCCACCGCCGCCCAACTTGTTTATTGCAGCTTATAATGGTTACAAAT
AAAGCAATAGCATCACAAATTTCACAAATAAAGCATTTTTTTCACTGCATTCTAGTTGTGGTTTGTCCAA
ACTCATCAATGTATCTTATCATGTCTGGATCTGATCACTGCTTGAGCCTAGGAGATCCGAACCAGATAAG
TGAAATCTAGTTCCAAACTATTTTGTCATTTTTAATTTTCGTATTAGCTTACGACGCTACACCCAGTTCC
CATCTATTTTGTCACTCTTCCCTAAATAATCCTTAAAAACTCCATTTCCACCCCTCCCAGTTCCCAACTA
TTTTGTCCGCCCACAGCGGGGCATTTTTCTTCCTGTTATGTTTTTAATCAAACATCCTGCCAACTCCATG
TGACAAACCGTCATCTTCGGCTACTTTTTCTCTGTCACAGAATGAAAATTTTTCTGTCATCTCTTCGTTA
TTAATGTTTGTAATTGACTGAATATCAACGCTTATTTGCAGCCTGAATGGCGAATGGG
[124 nt withheld, positions 5729-5852]
C
[91 nt withheld, positions 5854-5944]
A
[49 nt withheld, positions 5946-5994]
CCTTTGACGTTGGAGTCCACGTTCTT
[37 nt withheld, positions 6021-6057]
ACCCTATCTCGGTCTATTCTTTTGATTTATAAGGGATTTTGCCGATTTCGGCCTATTGGTTAAAAAATGA
GCTGATTTAACAAAAATTTAACGCGAATTTTAACAAAATATTAACGCTTACAATTTAGGTGGCACTTTTC
GGGGAAATGTGCGCGGAACCCCTATTTGTTTATTTTTCTAAATACATTCAAATATGTATCCGCTCATGAG
ACAATAACCCTGATAAATGCTTCAATAATATTGAAAAAGGAAGAGTATGAGTATTCAACATTTCCGTGTC
GCCCTTATTCCCTTTTTTGCGGCATTTTGCCTTCCTGTTTTTGCTCACCCAGAAACGCTGGTGAAAGTAA
AAGATGCTGAAGATCAGTTGGGTGCACGAGTGGGTTACATCGAACTGGATCTCAACAGCGGTAAGATCCT
TGAGAGTTTTCGCCCCGAAGAACGTTTTCCAATGATGAGCACTTTTAAAGTTCTGCTATGTGGCGCGGTA
TTATCCCGTATTGACGCCGGGCAAGAGCAACTCGGTCGCCGCATACACTATTCTCAGAATGACTTGGTTG
AGTACTCACCAGTCACAGAAAAGCATCTTACGGATGGCATGACAGTAAGAGAATTATGCAGTGCTGCCAT
AACCATGAGTGATAACACTGCGGCCAACTTACTTCTGACAACGATCGGAGGACCGAAGGAGCTAACCGCT
TTTTTGCACAACATGGGGGATCATGTAACTCGCCTTGATCGTTGGGAACCGGAGCTGAATGAAGCCATAC
CAAACGACGAGCGTGACACCACGATGCCTGTAGCAATGGCAACAACGTTGCGCAAACTATTAACTGGCGA
ACTACTTACTCTAGCTTCCCGGCAACAATTAATAGACTGGATGGAGGCGGATAAAGTTGCAGGACCACTT
CTGCGCTCGGCCCTTCCGGCTGGCTGGTTTATTGCTGATAAATCTGGAGCCGGTGAGCGTGGGTCTCGCG
GTATCATTGCAGCACTGGGGCCAGATGGTAAGCCCTCCCGTATCGTAGTTATCTACACGACGGGGAGTCA
GGCAACTATGGATGAACGAAATAGACAGATCGCTGAGATAGGTGCCTCACTGATTAAGCATTGGTAACTG
TCAGACCAAGTTTACTCATATATACTTTAGATTGATTTAAAACTTCATTTTTAATTTAAAAGGATCTAGG
TGAAGATCCTTTTTGATAATCTCATGACCAAAATCCCTTAACGTGAGTTTTCGTTCCACTGAGCGTCAGA
CCCCGTAGAAAAGATCAAAGGATCTTCTTGAGATCCTTTTTTTCTGCGCGTAATCTGCTGCTTGCAAACA
AAAAAACCACCGCTACCAGCGGTGGTTTGTTTGCCGGATCAAGAGCTACCAACTCTTTTTCCGAAGGTAA
CTGGCTTCAGCAGAGCGCAGATACCAAATACTGTTCTTCTAGTGTAGCCGTAGTTAGGCCACCACTTCAA
GAACTCTGTAGCACCGCCTACATACCTCGCTCTGCTAATCCTGTTACCAGTGGCTGCTGCCAGTGGCGAT
AAGTCGTGTCTTACCGGGTTGGACTCAAGACGATAGTTACCGGATAAGGCGCAGCGGTCGGGCTGAACGG
GGGGTTCGTGCACACAGCCCAGCTTGGAGCGAACGACCTACACCGAACTGAGATACCTACAGCGTGAGCT
ATGAGAAAGCGCCACGCTTCCCGAAGGGAGAAAGGCGGACAGGTATCCGGTAAGCGGCAGGGTCGGAACA
GGAGAGCGCACGAGGGAGCTTCCAGG
